Addgene plasmid #232352: pAAV-DIO-ATLASsnFlp
Purpose: Anterograde transsynaptic tracer protein to express in presynaptic glutamatergic neurons that express Cre, Flp payload. Must use with AAV8-fDIO-Reporter viruses infected in postsynaptic cells.
Depositing lab: Don Arnold. Depositing organization: University of Southern California. Publication: ATLAS: a rationally designed anterograde transsynaptic tracer. Rivera JF, Huang H, Weng W, Sohn H, Girasole AE, Li S, Albanese MA, Qin M, Tao C, Klug ME, Rao S, Paletzki R, Herring BE, Kanoski SE, Zhang LI, Gerfen CR, Sabatini BL, Arnold DB. Nat Methods. 2025 May;22(5):1101-1111. doi: 10.1038/s41592-025-02670-x. Epub 2025 May 1. PubMed 40312509.
Backbone
  Vector backbone: pAAV-hsyn_DIO
  Vector type: AAV
Growth in bacteria
  Bacterial resistance: Ampicillin, 100 μg/mL
  Growth temperature: 37°C
  Growth strain: NEB Stable
  Copy number: Unknown
Gene/Insert
  Gene/Insert name: ATLASsnFlp
  Species: Synthetic
  Insert size (bp): 2718
  Promoter: hSyn
  Tag / fusion protein: ALFA-Tag
  Cloning method: Restriction Enzyme; 5′ cloning site AscI (not destroyed); 3′ cloning site NheI (not destroyed)
  Sequencing primers: 5′ hsynF
Terms and licenses: Academic/Nonprofit Terms; Industry Terms: Not Available to Industry
Depositor comments: Please visit https://doi.org/10.1101/2023.09.12.557425 for bioRxiv preprint.
How to cite: pAAV-DIO-ATLASsnFlp was a gift from Don Arnold (Addgene plasmid # 232352 ; http://n2t.net/addgene:232352 ; RRID:Addgene_232352) For viral preps, please replace (Addgene plasmid # 232352) in the above sentence with: (Addgene viral prep # 232352-AAV5) or (Addgene viral prep # 232352-AAV8)
