[The description below was written by a language model from this plasmid's Addgene catalogue record and pLannotate feature annotations shown in this document.]
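Description:
pAAV-DIO-ATLASsnFlp is an adeno-associated virus transfer plasmid built on a pAAV-hSyn DIO backbone and used to produce recombinant AAV for delivery to neurons. In bacteria it is maintained by a high-copy ColE1/pUC-type origin and selected with ampicillin through the β-lactamase gene; an f1 origin is also present. The expression cassette lies between AAV2 inverted terminal repeats. The 3′ repeat is annotated in full, while only short fragments of the 5′ repeat were detected in the sequenced record.

The payload is a 2.7 kb synthetic open reading frame, ATLASsnFlp, placed in reverse orientation downstream of the neuron-specific human synapsin I promoter. It is flanked by oppositely oriented lox2272 and loxP pairs. In this double-floxed inverted arrangement the coding sequence is silent until Cre recombinase flips and locks it into the sense orientation, so expression is restricted to Cre-positive neurons. A WPRE and an SV40 polyadenylation signal follow the cassette to enhance transcript stability and processing.

Automated annotation of the insert identifies a codon-optimised, nuclear-targeted FLPo recombinase, a CCR5-derived zinc-finger domain, a fibronectin-like segment and an immunoglobulin heavy-chain variable-like segment, the last two being homology matches. The catalogue lists an ALFA tag, which was not annotated. The record does not explain the role of each module.

According to the record, the protein is an anterograde transsynaptic tracer expressed in Cre-expressing presynaptic glutamatergic neurons, carrying Flp as its payload. It must be paired with Flp-dependent (fDIO) reporter AAVs delivered to the postsynaptic cells, which allows the postsynaptic partners of a defined starter population to be labelled.
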