Features (pLannotate 1.2.2; 26 found; start..end, strand, type, name):
     12..39      +  repeat_region  AAV2 ITR (fragment): inverted terminal repeat of adeno-associated virus serotype 2 inverted
     68..95      +  repeat_region  AAV2 ITR (fragment): inverted terminal repeat of adeno-associated virus serotype 2 inverted
    175..622     +  promoter       hSyn promoter: human synapsin I promoter; confers neuron-specific expression (Kügler et al., 2003)
    636..653     +  misc_feature   MCS (fragment): pUC18/19 multiple cloning site
    660..693     +  protein_bind   lox2272: Cre-mediated recombination occurs in the 8-bp core sequence (GGATACTT). lox2272 sites are compatible with each other, but incompatible with loxP or loxN sites (Lee and Saito, 1988). Cre recombinase
    694..743     -  intron         β-globin intron (fragment): internally truncated intron from human β-globin
    744..777     +  protein_bind   loxP: Cre-mediated recombination occurs in the 8-bp core sequence (GCATACAT). Cre recombinase
    789..1130    -  CDS            CCR5TC: zinc-finger domain from the CCR5-224 (+) zinc-finger nuclease that recognizes the left half-site target sequence in the human CCR5 gene (Perez et al., 2008; Gross et al., 2013)
   1146..2441    -  CDS            FLPo: nuclear-targeted site-specific recombinase FLPo is a mouse codon-optimized fusion between the SV40 nuclear localization signal and a thermostable version of the Saccharomyces cerevisiae site-specific recombinase FLP. Recombination occurs at FRT sequences.
   2656..2678    -  CDS            3xFLAG (fragment): three tandem FLAG® epitope tags
   2742..2948    -  CDS            FINC_PLEWA (fragment): Experimental evidence at transcript level: Swiss-Prot protein existence level 2. Fibronectins bind cell surfaces and various compounds including collagen, fibrin, heparin, DNA, and actin. Fibronectins are involved in cell adhesion, cell motility, opsonization, wound healing, and maintenance of cell shape. May be involved in osteoblast compaction (By similarity). From Pleurodeles waltl (Iberian ribbed newt).
   3150..3500    -  CDS            HV02_CANLF: Experimental evidence at protein level: Swiss-Prot protein existence level 1. From Canis lupus familiaris (Dog) (Canis familiaris).
   3510..3543    -  protein_bind   lox2272: Cre-mediated recombination occurs in the 8-bp core sequence (GGATACTT). lox2272 sites are compatible with each other, but incompatible with loxP or loxN sites (Lee and Saito, 1988). Cre recombinase
   3544..3593    -  intron         β-globin intron (fragment): internally truncated intron from human β-globin
   3594..3627    -  protein_bind   loxP: Cre-mediated recombination occurs in the 8-bp core sequence (GCATACAT). Cre recombinase
   3628..3652    +  misc_feature   MCS (fragment): pBluescript multiple cloning site
   3652..4240    +  misc_feature   WPRE: woodchuck hepatitis virus posttranscriptional regulatory element
   4270..4390    +  polyA_signal   SV40 poly(A) signal: SV40 polyadenylation signal
   4413..4553    +  repeat_region  AAV2 ITR: inverted terminal repeat of adeno-associated virus serotype 2 inverted
   4558..4609    -  misc_feature   bom (fragment): basis of mobility region from pBR322
   4628..5083    +  rep_origin     f1 ori (sequence partly withheld): f1 bacteriophage origin of replication; arrow indicates direction of (+) strand synthesis
   5084..5133    -  misc_feature   bom (fragment): basis of mobility region from pBR322
   5235..5270    -  CDS            rop (fragment): Rop protein, which maintains plasmids at low copy number; rop
   5365..5469    +  promoter       AmpR promoter: bla
   5470..6330    +  CDS            AmpR: β-lactamase; bla; confers resistance to ampicillin, carbenicillin, and related antibiotics
   6501..7089    +  rep_origin     ori: high-copy-number ColE1/pMB1/pBR322/pUC origin of replication
>Addgene plasmid #232352 | pAAV-DIO-ATLASsnFlp | addgene full sequence | sequence record 471581 | Addgene NGS Result
CCTGCAGGCAGCTGCGCGCTCGCTCGCTCACTGAGGCCGCCCGGGCGTCGGGCGACCTTTGGTCGCCCGG
CCTCAGTGAGCGAGCGAGCGCGCAGAGAGGGAGTGGCCAACTCCATCACTAGGGGTTCCTGCGGCCGCAC
GCGTGTGTCTAGACTGCAGAGGGCCCTGCGTATGAGTGCAAGTGGGTTTTAGGACCAGGATGAGGCGGGG
TGGGGGTGCCTACCTGACGACCGACCCCGACCCACTGGACAAGCACCCAACCCCCATTCCCCAAATTGCG
CATCCCCTATCAGAGAGGGGGAGGGGAAACAGGATGCGGCGAGGCGCGTGCGCACTGCCAGCTTCAGCAC
CGCGGACAGTGCCTTCGCCCCCGCCTGGCGGCGCGCGCCACCGCCGCCTCAGCACTGAAGGCGCGCTGAC
GTCACTCGCCGGTCCCCCGCAAACTCCCCTTCCCGGCCACCTTGGTCGCGTCCGCGCCGCCGCCGGCCCA
GCCGGACCGCACCACGCGAGGCGCGAGATAGGGGGGCACGGGCGCGACCATCTGCGCTGCGGCGCCGGCG
ACTCAGCGCTGCCTCAGTCTGCGGTGGGCAGCGGAGGAGTCGTGTCGTGCCTGAGAGCGCAGTCGAGAAG
GTACCGGATCCTCTAGAGTCGACTCCGGAATAACTTCGTATAGGATACTTTATACGAAGTTATGCAGAAT
GGTAGCTGGATTGTAGCTGCTATTAGCAATATGAAACCTCTTAATAACTTCGTATAGCATACATTATACG
AAGTTATGGCGCGCCCTATAGCTGGCTGCCCCGCAGGTGAATCTTTGTGTGCCGGGTCAGATTGCCGGAG
GTGGCAAACTTTCTGCCACAGATATCACAGGCAAAAGGTTTTTCACCAGTATGTGTCCGGATGTGTCTGG
CCAGGTTGTCGCTTCTGCTAAAGTTTCTCATACAAATTCTGCACTGGAAAGGTTTCTGGCTGCCAGTGTG
GATCTTGGTGTGGCTGTTCAGGTTGCTGCTGATGGCGAACTTCCGGCCGCAAATGTCGCAGGCGAAGGGC
TTTTCTCCGGTGTGGGTTCTGATGTGCCTGCTCAGGTTGGACCGGTCGCTGAAGTTCCGCATGCAGATCC
GGCACTGGAAGCTACCGGGCGCGCCGATCCGCCTGTTGATGTAGCTGCTCAGGTAGTCCAGCACCTCCTG
GCTGATGATGCCGTTCCAGGCGGGGTATCTGATGCTGCCCTCGGCGCTGCCCTTCAGCTGCTCGATGTGC
TGCCACTCCTCGATGGGGTTGGTCTCGTCCTTCAGGGCGATCATCTCCTTGCTGATGGGGTCGTAGGCGT
AGTACCTGGACACCAGGGCGAAGTAGTGGTCGGGGATGGCGGTGATCTGGTGGGTGTAGGTGGTCCTGGC
CACGGCGGAGGCCCTCTTGTCGCTCCAGTTGCCCACCACGTTTGTCAGCTCGGTCAGGCCCTTCATGCTC
AGAAAGCTGGTCATCAGGTGCCTGCCGATGTGGCTCTTAGGGCCGTTCTTGATAGCGAAGATGGGGTAGG
GGGCGTTCTTCTTCAGGGCCTTGTTGTAGCTGCGCACCAGGTTGTCCTTCAGCAGCTGGTACTCCTGCTT
GTTGCTGCTGCTGTTGCCGGTCCTGTTCACTCTCTTCAGCACGGGCTCGCTGTTCCTCAGGAACTCGTCC
AGGTACACCAGGGGGTCGATCCTGCCTCTGGCGCTGAAAAAGTAGATGTGCCTGGACACGCTTGTCTTGG
TCTCGGTCACCAGGCACTGAATGATCACGCCCAGGTACTTGTTCTGCACCAGCTTGAAGCTCTTGGGGTC
CACGTTCTTGATGTCGCTGAACCTGCCGCAGTTGATGAATGTGGCCAGGAACAGGAACTGGTACAGGGTC
TTGGTCTTGGTGAACCTGCTGGTGTACTCGAAGCTGTTCAGGATCTTCTCGGTGATCTCCCAGATGCTCT
CGCCCTCGGACAGCAGGGCCTTCAGCATCTTCTTGCTGTGGCTGTTGCCCTTGTCGGCCTCCTCGCTGCT
CTCGAACTGCAGCTGCAGGCTGGACACGATGTCGGTGATGTCGCTCTGGTGCTTCTGGCCGTTGTAAGGG
ATGATGGTGAACTCCCAGGCGGGGATCAGCTTCTTCAGGCTGGCCTCCAGGATGGTGGCCTTCTGGGTCT
TGTACTTGAACTGCAGGCTCTTGTTCACGATGTCGAAGCTCAGGCTGTTGCTGATGATGGTGTTGTAGCT
CATGAAGGTGGCCCTCTTGATGGCGGTGCCGTTGTGGGTGATCATCCAGCACAGGTAGGTCAGCTCGGCG
GCACAGCTGGCGATCTTCTCGCCGCTGGGCCTCTCGAATCTCTCCACGAACTGCCGCACCAGCACCTTGG
GGGGGGTCTTGCACAGGATGTCGAACTGGCTCATCACCTTCCTCTTCTTCTTAGGAGCCATTGTACAGCT
ACCCAGATCCTCTTCTGAGATGAGTTTTTGTTCACTACCAAGCTTGCATCCCCCTCCGGGATGACGGCTC
ACATAACCGCAGCCTCCTCCCGGATGTCGACTTACATAACCGCAACCACCGCCGGGGTGCCGTGAAACGT
AACCGCACCCGCCTCCGGGATGCCTGCTTACATATCCGCTTCCGCTTCCTCTAGAGGAGCCGCTACCCTT
ATCGTCGTCATCCTTGTAGTCGGATCCGGTGCGGTAGTTGATGGAGATCGGGCCGTGCCAGTCCCAGAAG
TTGGCGAAGGGCGTGACGGCGTACACCGTGATGGTATAGTCAACACCAGGTTTCAGGCCGCTGATGGTAG
CAGTGGATTTGCTGCCAGGCACGGTGAATTTTTGGACAGGGCTATTGCCACCAGTTTCGCCGTAGGTGAT
GCGGTAGTAGCGAATCACCTGGTCCCTCCTGCTCCAGCTGATCTGGATGCTGGTTGGTGATGCTTCCTTG
ACCTCGAGCATGCTAGCTCTAAATTCAGCGTCTAGGTTTACTTCACTAATTTCACTAGCGAGCTCCGGTT
CGGTCAGGCGGCGGCGCAGTTCTTCTTCCAGGCGGCTCGGACTAGTAGTGCTGAAGTAAACGATGATGAT
GATGAGGATGATGGCGCAAATCACTCCCAAGATGATCATCATCAATTGGGACCCTCCGCCCTTGGGTTCT
GAGGAGACAGTGACCTGGGTCCCCTGACCCCTCGTCATATCCCGGGCCCAGCTCCCTTTTGCACAGTAAT
AGACGGCCGTGTCCTCCGGTTTCAGGCTGTTCATCTGCAGATACAGCGTGTTCTTGGCGTTGTCTCTGGC
GATGGTGAATCGGCCCTTCACGGACTCTGTATAGGTTTCATAATTGCCACTAGCACTAATAGTTGAGACC
CATTCGAGCCCCTTTCCTGGAGCCTGGCGGACCCAGCTCATAAAATATTTACTGAAGGGGAATCCAGAGG
CTGCACAGGAGAGTCTTAGAGACCCCCCAGGCCGCACCAAGCCGCCCCCAGACTCCTCCAGCTGCACCTC
CATGCTAGCATAACTTCGTATAAAGTATCCTATACGAAGTTATTTGCCTTAACCCAGAAATTATCACTGT
TATTCTTTAGAATGGTGCAAAGAATAACTTCGTATAATGTATGCTATACGAAGTTATGAATTCGATATCA
AGCTTATCGATAATCAACCTCTGGATTACAAAATTTGTGAAAGATTGACTGGTATTCTTAACTATGTTGC
TCCTTTTACGCTATGTGGATACGCTGCTTTAATGCCTTTGTATCATGCTATTGCTTCCCGTATGGCTTTC
ATTTTCTCCTCCTTGTATAAATCCTGGTTGCTGTCTCTTTATGAGGAGTTGTGGCCCGTTGTCAGGCAAC
GTGGCGTGGTGTGCACTGTGTTTGCTGACGCAACCCCCACTGGTTGGGGCATTGCCACCACCTGTCAGCT
CCTTTCCGGGACTTTCGCTTTCCCCCTCCCTATTGCCACGGCGGAACTCATCGCCGCCTGCCTTGCCCGC
TGCTGGACAGGGGCTCGGCTGTTGGGCACTGACAATTCCGTGGTGTTGTCGGGGAAATCATCGTCCTTTC
CTTGGCTGCTCGCCTATGTTGCCACCTGGATTCTGCGCGGGACGTCCTTCTGCTACGTCCCTTCGGCCCT
CAATCCAGCGGACCTTCCTTCCCGCGGCCTGCTGCCGGCTCTGCGGCCTCTTCCGCGTCTTCGCCTTCGC
CCTCAGACGAGTCGGATCTCCCTTTGGGCCGCCTCCCCGCATCGATACCGAGCGCTGCTCGAGAGATCTA
CTTGTTTATTGCAGCTTATAATGGTTACAAATAAAGCAATAGCATCACAAATTTCACAAATAAAGCATTT
TTTTCACTGCATTCTAGTTGTGGTTTGTCCAAACTCATCAATGTATCTTACACGTGCGGACCGAGCGGCC
GCAGGAACCCCTAGTGATGGAGTTGGCCACTCCCTCTCTGCGCGCTCGCTCGCTCACTGAGGCCGGGCGA
CCAAAGGTCGCCCGACGCCCGGGCTTTGCCCGGGCGGCCTCAGTGAGCGAGCGAGCGCGCAGCTGCCTGC
AGGGGCGCCTGATGCGGTATTTTCTCCTTACGCATCTGTGCGGTATTTCACACCGCATA
[95 nt withheld, positions 4610-4704]
T
[46 nt withheld, positions 4706-4751]
C
[141 nt withheld, positions 4753-4893]
CCTTTGACGTTGGAGTCCACGTTCTTT
[37 nt withheld, positions 4921-4957]
ACTCTATCTCGGGCTATTCTTTTGATTTATAAGGGATTTTGCCGATTTCGGTCTATTGGTTAAAAAATGA
GCTGATTTAACAAAAATTTAACGCGAATTTTAACAAAATATTAACGTTTACAATTTTATGGTGCACTCTC
AGTACAATCTGCTCTGATGCCGCATAGTTAAGCCAGCCCCGACACCCGCCAACACCCGCTGACGCGCCCT
GACGGGCTTGTCTGCTCCCGGCATCCGCTTACAGACAAGCTGTGACCGTCTCCGGGAGCTGCATGTGTCA
GAGGTTTTCACCGTCATCACCGAAACGCGCGAGACGAAAGGGCCTCGTGATACGCCTATTTTTATAGGTT
AATGTCATGATAATAATGGTTTCTTAGACGTCAGGTGGCACTTTTCGGGGAAATGTGCGCGGAACCCCTA
TTTGTTTATTTTTCTAAATACATTCAAATATGTATCCGCTCATGAGACAATAACCCTGATAAATGCTTCA
ATAATATTGAAAAAGGAAGAGTATGAGTATTCAACATTTCCGTGTCGCCCTTATTCCCTTTTTTGCGGCA
TTTTGCCTTCCTGTTTTTGCTCACCCAGAAACGCTGGTGAAAGTAAAAGATGCTGAAGATCAGTTGGGTG
CACGAGTGGGTTACATCGAACTGGATCTCAACAGCGGTAAGATCCTTGAGAGTTTTCGCCCCGAAGAACG
TTTTCCAATGATGAGCACTTTTAAAGTTCTGCTATGTGGCGCGGTATTATCCCGTATTGACGCCGGGCAA
GAGCAACTCGGTCGCCGCATACACTATTCTCAGAATGACTTGGTTGAGTACTCACCAGTCACAGAAAAGC
ATCTTACGGATGGCATGACAGTAAGAGAATTATGCAGTGCTGCCATAACCATGAGTGATAACACTGCGGC
CAACTTACTTCTGACAACGATCGGAGGACCGAAGGAGCTAACCGCTTTTTTGCACAACATGGGGGATCAT
GTAACTCGCCTTGATCGTTGGGAACCGGAGCTGAATGAAGCCATACCAAACGACGAGCGTGACACCACGA
TGCCTGTAGCAATGGCAACAACGTTGCGCAAACTATTAACTGGCGAACTACTTACTCTAGCTTCCCGGCA
ACAATTAATAGACTGGATGGAGGCGGATAAAGTTGCAGGACCACTTCTGCGCTCGGCCCTTCCGGCTGGC
TGGTTTATTGCTGATAAATCTGGAGCCGGTGAGCGTGGGTCTCGCGGTATCATTGCAGCACTGGGGCCAG
ATGGTAAGCCCTCCCGTATCGTAGTTATCTACACGACGGGGAGTCAGGCAACTATGGATGAACGAAATAG
ACAGATCGCTGAGATAGGTGCCTCACTGATTAAGCATTGGTAACTGTCAGACCAAGTTTACTCATATATA
CTTTAGATTGATTTAAAACTTCATTTTTAATTTAAAAGGATCTAGGTGAAGATCCTTTTTGATAATCTCA
TGACCAAAATCCCTTAACGTGAGTTTTCGTTCCACTGAGCGTCAGACCCCGTAGAAAAGATCAAAGGATC
TTCTTGAGATCCTTTTTTTCTGCGCGTAATCTGCTGCTTGCAAACAAAAAAACCACCGCTACCAGCGGTG
GTTTGTTTGCCGGATCAAGAGCTACCAACTCTTTTTCCGAAGGTAACTGGCTTCAGCAGAGCGCAGATAC
CAAATACTGTTCTTCTAGTGTAGCCGTAGTTAGGCCACCACTTCAAGAACTCTGTAGCACCGCCTACATA
CCTCGCTCTGCTAATCCTGTTACCAGTGGCTGCTGCCAGTGGCGATAAGTCGTGTCTTACCGGGTTGGAC
TCAAGACGATAGTTACCGGATAAGGCGCAGCGGTCGGGCTGAACGGGGGGTTCGTGCACACAGCCCAGCT
TGGAGCGAACGACCTACACCGAACTGAGATACCTACAGCGTGAGCTATGAGAAAGCGCCACGCTTCCCGA
AGGGAGAAAGGCGGACAGGTATCCGGTAAGCGGCAGGGTCGGAACAGGAGAGCGCACGAGGGAGCTTCCA
GGGGGAAACGCCTGGTATCTTTATAGTCCTGTCGGGTTTCGCCACCTCTGACTTGAGCGTCGATTTTTGT
GATGCTCGTCAGGGGGGCGGAGCCTATGGAAAAACGCCAGCAACGCGGCCTTTTTACGGTTCCTGGCCTT
TTGCTGGCCTTTTGCTCACATGT
